>Addgene plasmid #64714 | pActP-GCaMP6m | addgene partial sequence | sequence record 111699 | actin5c-pA-R 5'-ACATCTGCTGGAAGGTGGAC-3'
GAGTACTTGCGCTCTGGCGGGGCAATGATCTTGATCTTCATGGTCGACGGATCGGTTATGGCGCGCCTCA
CTTCGCTGTCATCATTTGTACAAACTCTTCGTAGTTTACCTGACCATCCCCATCGATGTCTGCTTCCCTG
ATCATTTCATCAACCTCTTCATCTGTTAACTTCTCTCCAAGGTTTGTCATCACGTGGCGAAGCTCTGCTG
CACTGATGTAGCCATTGCCATCCTTATCAAACACACCGAACGCTTCTCTAATTTCTTCTTCCGTGTCCCT
GTAGCTCCCTTTTCTTGCCATCATTGTCAGGAACTCAGGGAAGTCGATTGTGCCGTCACCGTCGGCATCT
ACTTCATTGATCATGTCCTGCAGCTCTGCTTCTGTGGGGTTCTGCCCCAGAGACCGCATCACCGTCCCCA
GCTCCTTGGTTGTTATTGTCCCATCCCCGTCCTTGTCAAATAGGGAGAAAGCCTCTTTAAATTCTGCGAT
CTGCTCTTCAGTCAGTTGGTCCGGCAGGTTGTACTCCAGCTTGTGCCCCAGGATGTTGCCGTCCTCCTTG
AAGTCGATGCCCTTCAGCTCGATGCGGTTCACCAGGGTGTCGCCCTCGAACTTCACCTCGGCGCGGGTCT
TGTAGTTGCCGTCGTCCTTGAAGAAGATGGTGCGCTCCTGGATGTAGCCTTCGGGCATGGCGGACTTGAA
GAAGTCGTGCTGCTTCATGTGGTCGGGGTAGCGGCTGAAGCACTGCACGCCGTAGGTCAGGGTGGTCACG
AGGGTGGGCCAGGGCACGGGCAGCTTGCCGGTGGTGCAGATGAACTTCAGGGTCAGCTTGCCGTA
