>Addgene plasmid #64714 | pActP-GCaMP6m | addgene partial sequence | sequence record 113855 | EGFP-N 5'-CGTCGCCGTCCAGCTCGACCAG-3'
CCTTGCTCACCATGCTCCCTCCGGTACCGCCCTTGTACAGCTCGTCCATGCCGAGAGTGATCCCGGCGGC
GGTCACGAACTCCAGCAGGACCATGTGATCGCGCTTCTCGTTGGGGTCTTTCGAAAGTTTGGACTGCACG
CTCAGGTAGTGGTTGTCGGGCAGCAGCACGGGGCCGTCGCCGATGGGGGTGTTCTGCTGGTAGTGGTAGG
CGAGCTGCACGCCGCCGTCCTCGATGTTGTGGCGGATCTTGAAGTTCGCCTTGATGCCGTTCTTCTGCTT
GTCGGCCTTGATATAGACGTTCTCGAGTGAGCTCAGCCGACCTATAGCTCTGACTGCGTGACCTGTCTTA
TTCCACTTACGACGTGATGAGTCGACCATGGTGGCGAGATCCTTATCGTCATCGTCGTACAGATCCCGAC
CCATTTGCTGTCCACCAGTCATGCTAGCCATACCATGATGATGATGATGATGAGAACCCATTTTGCGGCC
GCAGATCGGATCCGGGGTCTCTGGATTAGACGACTGCTGGCTGATGGAGCGGCTTTGTGTCGGGAGGAGT
ATCCACACAGCACAAGAACTCAAACGGTAGTGATATGAAAACTGGTCCCGCA
