[The description below was written by a language model from this plasmid's Addgene catalogue record.]
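Description:
pActP-GCaMP6m is an insect expression plasmid built on the pPac5c-PL backbone and intended for transfection into cultured Drosophila S2 cells. It is propagated in E. coli as a high-copy plasmid under ampicillin selection. The record does not include a feature table, so the origin of replication, polyadenylation signal and any other backbone elements are not itemised. No selectable marker for insect cells is listed.

The insert is GCaMP6m, a genetically encoded calcium indicator of the GCaMP6 family. GCaMP sensors fuse a circularly permuted GFP to calmodulin and a calmodulin-binding M13 peptide. Calcium binding causes a conformational change that increases green fluorescence, and the "m" variant is generally described as having intermediate kinetics within the series. The promoter is not given as a separate field. However, the "ActP" in the plasmid name and the pPac-type backbone suggest expression from a Drosophila actin promoter, which would give strong constitutive expression in S2 cells. This is an inference from the naming, not a recorded fact. No additional tags, fusion partners or mutations are recorded.

The stated purpose is visualizing calcium in cultured Drosophila S2 cells by live fluorescence imaging. The plasmid was deposited in connection with work developing a transcriptional reporter of intracellular calcium in Drosophila, where a direct optical calcium readout of this kind could serve as a comparison, although the record does not describe its specific role in that study.
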