Addgene plasmid #64714: pActP-GCaMP6m
Purpose: visualizing calcium in cultured Drosophila S2 cells
Depositing lab: Liqun Luo. Depositing organization: Stanford University. Publication: A transcriptional reporter of intracellular Ca in Drosophila. Gao XJ, Riabinina O, Li J, Potter CJ, Clandinin TR, Luo L. Nat Neurosci. 2015 May 11. doi: 10.1038/nn.4016. PubMed 25961791.
Backbone
  Vector backbone: pPac5c-PL
  Backbone manufacturer: see publication for details
  Vector type: Insect Expression
Growth in bacteria
  Bacterial resistance: Ampicillin, 100 μg/mL
  Growth temperature: 37°C
  Growth strain: DH5alpha
  Copy number: High Copy
Gene/Insert
  Gene/Insert name: GCaMP6m
Resource information
  A portion of this plasmid was derived from a plasmid made by: see publication for details
Terms and licenses: Academic/Nonprofit Terms; Industry Terms: Not Available to Industry
How to cite: pActP-GCaMP6m was a gift from Liqun Luo (Addgene plasmid # 64714 ; http://n2t.net/addgene:64714 ; RRID:Addgene_64714)
